Addgene plasmid #239711: pKG1974_pGEEC505_pShip-hPGK-mRuby2-SV40
Purpose: Plasmid expressing mRuby2 with the hPGK promoter and SV40 3' UTR
Depositing lab: Kate Galloway. Depositing organization: Massachusetts Institute of Technology. Publication: High-resolution profiling reveals coupled transcriptional and translational regulation of transgenes. Peterman EL, Ploessl DS, Love KS, Sanabria V, Daniels RF, Johnstone CP, Godavarti DR, Kabaria SR, Oakes CG, Pai AA, Galloway KE. Nucleic Acids Research, Volume 53, Issue 11, 24 June 2025, gkaf528 10.1093/nar/gkaf528 PubMed 39651241.
Backbone
  Vector backbone: pShip
  Vector type: Synthetic Biology
Growth in bacteria
  Bacterial resistance: Kanamycin, 50 μg/mL
  Growth temperature: 30°C
  Growth strain: NEB Stable
  Copy number: High Copy
Gene/Insert
  Gene/Insert name: mRuby2
  Species: Entacmaea quadricolor
  Cloning method: Golden Gate
Terms and licenses: Academic/Nonprofit Terms; Industry Terms: Not Available to Industry
Depositor comments: Please visit https://doi.org/10.1101/2024.11.26.625483 for bioRxiv preprint.
How to cite: pKG1974_pGEEC505_pShip-hPGK-mRuby2-SV40 was a gift from Kate Galloway (Addgene plasmid # 239711 ; http://n2t.net/addgene:239711 ; RRID:Addgene_239711)
