[The description below was written by a language model from this plasmid's Addgene catalogue record and pLannotate feature annotations shown in this document.]
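Description:
pKG1974_pGEEC505_pShip-hPGK-mRuby2-SV40 is a compact (about 3.4 kb) synthetic-biology plasmid built on the pShip backbone and assembled by Golden Gate cloning. It is propagated in E. coli from a high-copy ColE1/pUC-type origin of replication and selected with kanamycin through an aph(3')-Ia aminoglycoside phosphotransferase gene. Two bacterial transcription terminators from the rrnB operon (T1 and T2) sit between the origin and the mammalian cassette, an arrangement that generally serves to insulate the payload from read-through transcription originating in the backbone.

The payload is a single, simple mammalian transcription unit. The human phosphoglycerate kinase 1 (hPGK) promoter, a constitutive promoter of moderate strength, drives the coding sequence of mRuby2, a constitutively fluorescent red protein derived from the sea anemone Entacmaea quadricolor. The cassette ends with an SV40 polyadenylation signal, which supplies the 3' UTR and directs transcript cleavage and polyadenylation. No tags, recombinase sites, viral packaging elements or additional reporters are annotated, and there is no dedicated eukaryotic selection cassette, so the plasmid appears suited to delivery by transfection rather than viral transduction.

The stated purpose is expression of mRuby2 under this particular promoter and 3' UTR pairing. The naming scheme and the associated work on coupled transcriptional and translational regulation of transgenes suggest that it is one member of a modular set in which promoters and 3' elements are varied and red fluorescence is the readout of expression. However, the record does not describe the other members of such a set or specific experimental conditions.
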