Features (pLannotate 1.2.2; 7 found; start..end, strand, type, name):
    122..931     +  CDS            KanR: aminoglycoside phosphotransferase; aph(3')-Ia; confers resistance to kanamycin in bacteria or G418 (Geneticin®) in eukaryotes
   1021..1609    +  rep_origin     ori: high-copy-number ColE1/pMB1/pBR322/pUC origin of replication
   1777..1820    -  terminator     rrnB T1 terminator: Escherichia coli rrnB; transcription terminator T1 from the E. coli rrnB gene
   1952..1979    +  terminator     rrnB T2 terminator: transcription terminator T2 from the E. coli rrnB gene
   2057..2567    +  promoter       hPGK promoter: human phosphoglycerate kinase 1 promoter
   2579..3289    +  CDS            mRuby2: mRuby2 is a basic (constitutively fluorescent) red fluorescent protein published in 2012, derived from Entacmaea quadricolor. It has moderate acid sensitivity.
   3304..3425    +  polyA_signal   SV40 poly(A) signal: SV40 polyadenylation signal
>Addgene plasmid #239711 | pKG1974_pGEEC505_pShip-hPGK-mRuby2-SV40 | addgene full sequence | sequence record 475989 | Addgene NGS Result
CGCTCGCTGACTGCAGGTGCCCGTGTCTCAAAATCTCTGATGTTACATTGCACAAGATAAAAATATATCA
TCATGAACAATAAAACTGTCTGCTTACATAAACAGTAATACAAGGGGTGTTATGAGCCATATTCAACGGG
AAACGTCGAGGCCGCGATTAAATTCCAACATGGATGCTGATTTATATGGGTATAAATGGGCTCGCGATAA
TGTCGGGCAATCAGGTGCGACAATCTATCGCTTGTATGGGAAGCCCGATGCGCCAGAGTTGTTTCTGAAA
CATGGCAAAGGTAGCGTTGCCAATGATGTTACAGATGAGATGGTCAGACTAAACTGGCTGACGGAATTTA
TGCCTCTTCCGACCATCAAGCATTTTATCCGTACTCCTGGTGATGCATGGTTACTCACCACTGCGATCCC
CGGAAAAACAGCATTCCAGGTATTAGAAGAATATCCTGATTCAGGTGAAAATATTGTTGATGCGCTGGCA
GTGTTCCTGCGCCGGTTGCATTCGATTCCTGTTTGTAATTGTCCTTTTAACAGCGATCGCGTATTTCGTC
TAGCTCAGGCGCAATCACGAATGAATAACGGTTTGGTTGATGCGAGTGATTTTGATGACGAGCGTAATGG
CTGGCCTGTTGAACAAGTCTGGAAAGAAATGCATAAACTTTTGCCATTCTCACCGGATTCAGTCGTCACT
CATGGTGATTTCTCACTTGATAACCTTATTTTTGACGAGGGGAAATTAATAGGTTGTATTGATGTTGGAC
GAGTCGGAATCGCAGACCGATACCAGGATCTTGCCATCCTATGGAACTGCCTCGGTGAGTTTTCTCCTTC
ATTACAGAAACGGCTTTTTCAAAAATATGGTATTGATAATCCTGATATGAATAAATTGCAGTTTCATTTG
ATGCTCGATGAGTTTTTCTAATCAGAATTGGTTAATTGGTTGTAACATTATTCAGATTGGGCCCCGTTCC
ACTGAGCGTCAGACCCCGTAGAAAAGATCAAAGGATCTTCTTGAGATCCTTTTTTTCTGCGCGTAATCTG
CTGCTTGCAAACAAAAAAACCACCGCTACCAGCGGTGGTTTGTTTGCCGGATCAAGAGCTACCAACTCTT
TTTCCGAAGGTAACTGGCTTCAGCAGAGCGCAGATACCAAATACTGTTCTTCTAGTGTAGCCGTAGTTAG
GCCACCACTTCAAGAACTCTGTAGCACCGCCTACATACCTCGCTCTGCTAATCCTGTTACCAGTGGCTGC
TGCCAGTGGCGATAAGTCGTGTCTTACCGGGTTGGACTCAAGACGATAGTTACCGGATAAGGCGCAGCGG
TCGGGCTGAACGGGGGGTTCGTGCACACAGCCCAGCTTGGAGCGAACGACCTACACCGAACTGAGATACC
TACAGCGTGAGCTATGAGAAAGCGCCACGCTTCCCGAAGGGAGAAAGGCGGACAGGTATCCGGTAAGCGG
CAGGGTCGGAACAGGAGAGCGCACGAGGGAGCTTCCAGGGGGAAACGCCTGGTATCTTTATAGTCCTGTC
GGGTTTCGCCACCTCTGACTTGAGCGTCGATTTTTGTGATGCTCGTCAGGGGGGCGGAGCCTATGGAAAA
ACGCCAGCAACGCGGCCTTTTTACGGTTCCTGGCCTTTTGCTGGCCTTTTGCTCACATGTTCTTTCCTGC
GTTATCCCCTGATTCTGTGGATAACCGTATTACCGCTAGCATGGATCTCGGGGACGTCTAACTACTAAGC
GAGAGTAGGGAACTGCCAGGCATCAAATAAAACGAAAGGCTCAGTCGGAAGACTGGGCCTTTCGTTTTAT
CTGTTGTTTGTCGGTGAACGCTCTCCTGAGTAGGACAAATCCGCCGGGAGCGGATTTGAACGTTGTGAAG
CAACGGCCCGGAGGGTGGCGGGCAGGACGCCCGCCATAAACTGCCAGGCATCAAACTAAGCAGAAGGCCA
TCCTGACGGATGGCCTTTTTGCGTTTCTACAAACTCTTCCTGTTAGTTAGTTACTTAAGCTCGGGCCCAC
CTGCAGTCTACTTACTATAAGGATCCGGGGTTGGGGTTGCGCCTTTTCCAAGGCAGCCCTGGGTTTGCGC
AGGGACGCGGCTGCTCTGGGCGTGGTTCCGGGAAACGCAGCGGCGCCGACCCTGGATCTCGCACATTCTT
CACGTCCGTTCGCAGCGTCACCCGGATCTTCGCCGCTACCCTTGTGGGCCCCCCGGCGACGCTTCCTGCT
CCGCCCCTAAGTCGGGAAGGTTCCTTGCGGTTCGCGGCGTGCCGGACGTGACAAACGGAAGCCGCACGTC
TCACTAGTACCCTCGCAGACGGACAGCGCCAGGGAGCAATGGCAGCGCGCCGACCGCGATGGGCTGTGGC
CAATAGCGGCTGCTCAGCAGGGCGCGCCGAGAGCAGCGGCCGGGAAGGGGCGGTGCGGGAGGCGGGGTGT
GGGGCGGTAGTGTGGGCCCTGTTCCTGCCCGCGCGGTGTTCCGCATTCTGCAAGCCTCCGGAGCGCACGT
CGGCAGTCGGCTCCCTCGTTGACCGAATCACCGACCTCTCTCCCCAGAAATGGCCACCATGGTGTCTAAG
GGCGAAGAGCTGATCAAGGAAAATATGCGTATGAAGGTGGTCATGGAAGGTTCGGTCAACGGCCACCAAT
TCAAATGCACAGGTGAAGGAGAAGGCAATCCGTACATGGGAACTCAAACCATGAGGATCAAAGTCATCGA
GGGAGGACCCCTGCCATTTGCCTTTGACATTCTTGCCACGTCGTTCATGTATGGCAGCCGTACTTTTATC
AAGTACCCGAAAGGCATTCCTGATTTCTTTAAACAGTCCTTTCCTGAGGGTTTTACTTGGGAAAGAGTTA
CGAGATACGAAGATGGTGGAGTCGTCACCGTCATGCAGGACACCAGCCTTGAGGATGGCTGTCTCGTTTA
CCACGTCCAAGTCAGAGGGGTAAACTTTCCCTCCAATGGTCCCGTGATGCAGAAGAAGACCAAGGGTTGG
GAGCCTAATACAGAGATGATGTATCCAGCAGATGGTGGTCTGAGGGGATACACTCATATGGCACTGAAAG
TTGATGGTGGTGGCCATCTGTCTTGCTCTTTCGTAACAACTTACAGGTCAAAAAAGACCGTCGGGAACAT
CAAGATGCCCGGTATCCATGCCGTTGATCACCGCCTGGAAAGGTTAGAGGAAAGTGACAATGAAATGTTC
GTAGTACAACGCGAACACGCAGTTGCCAAGTTCGCCGGGCTTGGTGGTGGGATGGACGAGCTGTACAAGT
AACAACGGGATCCAACTTGTTTATTGCAGCTTATAATGGTTACAAATAAAGCAATAGCATCACAAATTTC
ACAAATAAAGCATTTTTTTCACTGCATTCTAGTTGTGGTTTGTCCAAACTCATCAATGTATCTTA
